>Addgene plasmid #96874 | pWT057g | addgene full sequence | sequence record 189242 | Addgene NGS Result
GACGTCGCTAGCTGTACAAAAAAGCAGGCTTTAAAGGAACCAATTCAGTCGACTGGATCCGGTACCAAGG
TCGGGCAGGAAGAGGGCCTATTTCCCATGATTCCTTCATATTTGCATATACGATACAAGGCTGTTAGAGA
GATAATTAGAATTAATTTGACTGTAAACACAAAGATATTAGTACAAAATACGTGACGTAGAAAGTAATAA
TTTCTTGGGTAGTTTGCAGTTTTAAAATTATGTTTTAAAATGGACTATCATATGCTTACCGTAACTTGAA
AGTATTTCGATTTCTTGGCTTTATATATCTTGTGGAAAGGACGAAACACCGCCTCCAGCCGCAGTGCCGG
TACATCCAGCTGATGAGTCCCAAATAGGACGAAACGCGCTTCGGTGCGTCCTGGATTCCACGGCACTGCG
GCTGGAGGTGGGTTTTAGAGCTAGAAATAGCAAGTTAAAATAAGGCTAGTCCGTTATCAACTTGAAAAAG
TGGCACCGAGTCGGTGCTTTTTTTAAGCTTGGGCCGCTCGAGGTACCTCTCTACATATGACATGGGAGTT
TGTTTTGGCACCAAAATCAACGGGACTTTCCAAAATGTCGTAACAACTCCGCCCCATTGACGCAAATGGG
CGGTAGGCGTGTACGGTGGGAGGTCTATATAAGCAGAGCTGGTTTAGTGAACCGTCAGATCCGCTAGCGC
TACCGGACTCAGATCTCGAGCTCAAGCTTCGAATTCTGCAGTCGACGGTACCGCGGGCCCGGGATCCACC
GGTCGCCACCATGGCGCGTAAGGTCGATCTCACCTCCTGCGATCGCGAGCCGATCCACATCCCCGGCAGC
ATTCAGCCGTGCGGCTGCCTGCTAGCCTGCGACGCGCAGGCGGTGCGGATCACGCGCATTACGGAAAATG
CCGGCGCGTTCTTTGGACGCGAAACTCCGCGGGTCGGTGAGCTACTCGCCGATTACTTCGGCGAGACCGA
AGCCCATGCGCTGCGCAACGCACTGGCGCAGTCCTCCGATCCAAAGCGACCGGCGCTGATCTTCGGTTGG
CGCGACGGCCTGACCGGCCGCACCTTCGACATCTCACTGCATCGCCATGACGGTACATCGATCATCGAGT
TCGAGCCTGCGGCGGCCGAACAGGCCGACAATCCGCTGCGGCTGACGCGGCAGATCATCGCGCGCACCAA
AGAACTGAAGTCGCTCGAAGAGATGGCCGCACGGGTGCCGCGCTATCTGCAGGCGATGCTCGGCTATCAC
CGCGTGATGTTGTACCGCTTCGCGGACGACGGCTCCGGGATGGTGATCGGCGAGGCGAAGCGCAGCGACC
TCGAGAGCTTTCTCGGTCAGCACTTTCCGGCGTCGCTGGTCCCGCAGCAGGCGCGGCTACTGTACTTGAA
GAACGCGATCCGCGTGGTCTCGGATTCGCGCGGCATCAGCAGCCGGATCGTGCCCGAGCACGACGCCTCC
GGCGCCGCGCTCGATCTGTCGTTCGCGCACCTGCGCAGCATCTCGCCCTGCCATCTCGAATTTCTGCGGA
ACATGGGCGTCAGCGCCTCGATGTCGCTGTCGATCATCATTGACGGCACGCTATGGGGATTGATCATCTG
TCATCATTACGAGCCGCGTGCCGTGCCGATGGCGCAGCGCGTCGCGGCCGAAATGTTCGCCGACTTCTTA
TCGCTGCACTTCACCGCCGCCCACCACCAACGCTAAGCGGCCGCGACTCTAGATCATAATCAGCCATACC
ACATTTGTAGAGGTTTTACTTGCTTTAAAAAACCTCCCACACCTCCCCCTGAACCTGAAACATAAAATGA
ATGCAATTGTTGTTGTTAACTTGTTTATTGCAGCTTATAATGGTTACAAATAAAGCAATAGCATCACAAA
TTTCACAAATAAAGCATTTTTTTCACTGCATTCTAGTTGTGGTTTGTCCAAACTCATCAATGTATCTTAA
GGCGTAAATTGTAAGCGTTAATATTTTGTTAAAATTCGCGTTAAATTTTTATGTGAGCAAAAGGCCAGCA
AAAGGCCAGGAACCGTAAAAAGGCCGCGTTGCTGGCGTTTTTCCATAGGCTCCGCCCCCCTGACGAGCAT
CACAAAAATCGACGCTCAAGTCAGAGGTGGCGAAACCCGACAGGACTATAAAGATACCAGGCGTTTCCCC
CTGGAAGCTCCCTCGTGCGCTCTCCTGTTCCGACCCTGCCGCTTACCGGATACCTGTCCGCCTTTCTCCC
TTCGGGAAGCGTGGCGCTTTCTCATAGCTCACGCTGTAGGTATCTCAGTTCGGTGTAGGTCGTTCGCTCC
AAGCTGGGCTGTGTGCACGAACCCCCCGTTCAGCCCGACCGCTGCGCCTTATCCGGTAACTATCGTCTTG
AGTCCAACCCGGTAAGACACGACTTATCGCCACTGGCAGCAGCCACTGGTAACAGGATTAGCAGAGCGAG
GTATGTAGGCGGTGCTACAGAGTTCTTGAAGTGGTGGCCTAACTACGGCTACACTAGAAGAACAGTATTT
GGTATCTGCGCTCTGCTGAAGCCAGTTACCTTCGGAAAAAGAGTTGGTAGCTCTTGATCCGGCAAACAAA
CCACCGCTGGTAGCGGTGGTTTTTTTGTTTGCAAGCAGCAGATTACGCGCAGAAAAAAAGGATCTCAAGA
AGATCCTTTGATCTTTTCTACGGGGTCTGACGCTCAGTGGAACGAAAACTCACGTTAAGGGATTTTGGTC
ATGAGATTATCAAAAAGGATCTTCACCTAGATCCTTTTAAATTAAAAATGAAGTTTTAAATCAATCTAAA
GTATATATGAGTAAACTTGGTCTGACAGTTACCAATGCTTAATCAGTGAGGCACCTATCTCAGCGATCTG
TCTATTTCGTTCATCCATAGTTGCCTGACTCCCCGTCGTGTAGATAACTACGATACGGGAGGGCTTACCA
TCTGGCCCCAGTGCTGCAATGATACCGCGAGACCCACGCTCACCGGCTCCAGATTTATCAGCAATAAACC
AGCCAGCCGGAAGGGCCGAGCGCAGAAGTGGTCCTGCAACTTTATCCGCCTCCATCCAGTCTATTAATTG
TTGCCGGGAAGCTAGAGTAAGTAGTTCGCCAGTTAATAGTTTGCGCAACGTTGTTGCCATTGCTACAGGC
ATCGTGGTGTCACGCTCGTCGTTTGGTATGGCTTCATTCAGCTCCGGTTCCCAACGATCAAGGCGAGTTA
CATGATCCCCCATGTTGTGCAAAAAAGCGGTTAGCTCCTTCGGTCCTCCGATCGTTGTCAGAAGTAAGTT
GGCCGCAGTGTTATCACTCATGGTTATGGCAGCACTGCATAATTCTCTTACTGTCATGCCATCCGTAAGA
TGCTTTTCTGTGACTGGTGAGTACTCAACCAAGTCATTCTGAGAATAGTGTATGCGGCGACCGAGTTGCT
CTTGCCCGGCGTCAATACGGGATAATACCGCGCCACATAGCAGAACTTTAAAAGTGCTCATCATTGGAAA
ACGTTCTTCGGGGCGAAAACTCTCAAGGATCTTACCGCTGTTGAGATCCAGTTCGATGTAACCCACTCGT
GCACCCAACTGATCTTCAGCATCTTTTACTTTCACCAGCGTTTCTGGGTGAGCAAAAACAGGAAGGCAAA
ATGCCGCAAAAAAGGGAATAAGGGCGACACGGAAATGTTGAATACTCATACTCTTCCTTTTTCAATATTA
TTGAAGCATTTATCAGGGTTATTGTCTCATGAGCGGATACATATTTGAATGTATTTAGAAAAATAAACAA
ATAGGGGTTCCGCGCACATTTCCCCGAAAAGTGCCACCT
Features (pLannotate 1.2.2; 13 found; start..end, strand, type, name):
     13..30      +  protein_bind   attB1 (fragment): mutant version of attB; recombination site for the Gateway® BP reaction BP Clonase™
     82..322     +  promoter       U6 promoter: RNA polymerase III promoter for human U6 snRNA
    353..405     +  ncRNA          Hammerhead 1: Accession: RF00163 - Hammerhead ribozyme (type I)
    432..507     +  misc_RNA       gRNA scaffold: guide RNA scaffold for the Streptococcus pyogenes CRISPR/Cas9 system
    619..670     +  promoter       CMVd2 promoter: truncated human cytomegalovirus (CMV) immediate early promoter that yields moderately reduced expression relative to the full-length promoter
    693..773     +  misc_feature   MCS: multiple cloning site
    781..1716    +  CDS            iRFP670: near-infrared fluorescent protein with an emission peak at 670 nm, engineered from a bacterial phytochrome (Shcherbakova and Verkhusha, 2013) derived from Rhodopseudomonas palustris RpBphP6
   1732..1815    +  CDS            large T antigen (fragment): large T antigen from SV40 (simian virus 40)
   1838..1959    +  polyA_signal   SV40 poly(A) signal: SV40 polyadenylation signal
   1966..2010    -  rep_origin     M13 ori (fragment): M13 bacteriophage origin of replication; arrow indicates direction of (+) strand synthesis
   2070..2658    -  rep_origin     ori: high-copy-number ColE1/pMB1/pBR322/pUC origin of replication
   2829..3689    -  CDS            AmpR: β-lactamase; bla; confers resistance to ampicillin, carbenicillin, and related antibiotics
   3690..3794    -  promoter       AmpR promoter: bla
