[The description below was written by a language model from this plasmid's Addgene catalogue record and pLannotate feature annotations shown in this document.]
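Description:
pWT057g is a small (about 3.8 kb) mammalian expression plasmid built on the pFYF1320 backbone that delivers a ribozyme-controlled guide RNA for Streptococcus pyogenes Cas9. It is maintained in E. coli at high copy through a ColE1/pUC-type origin and selected with ampicillin via the β-lactamase gene and its native promoter. A fragment of an M13 origin and a remnant of a Gateway attB1 site are also annotated, and appear to be backbone leftovers with no stated role.

The payload, named HHR-bsgRNA-HEK4, is transcribed by the human U6 RNA polymerase III promoter. It consists of a hammerhead ribozyme placed upstream of the guide and the standard S. pyogenes gRNA scaffold, with a spacer directed at the human HEK4 genomic site. In the "blocked sgRNA" design from the associated work on aptazyme-embedded guide RNAs, a 5' extension pairs with the spacer and suppresses guide activity. Self-cleavage by the hammerhead ribozyme removes this blocking segment and restores the guide's ability to direct Cas9. As the name indicates only a hammerhead ribozyme and no ligand-binding aptamer is annotated, this construct probably represents the constitutively cleaving version rather than a ligand-responsive one, though the record does not say so explicitly.

Downstream, a separate cassette comprises a truncated CMV promoter (CMVd2), a multiple cloning site, the near-infrared fluorescent protein iRFP670, a short SV40 large T antigen fragment (possibly a nuclear localization signal) and an SV40 polyadenylation signal. This cassette presumably serves as a marker for transfected cells. Cas9 itself is not encoded and must be supplied separately.
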