Addgene plasmid #96874: pWT057g
Purpose: HHR-bsgRNA-HEK4
Depositing lab: David Liu. Depositing organization: Harvard University. Publication: Aptazyme-embedded guide RNAs enable ligand-responsive genome editing and transcriptional activation. Tang W, Hu JH, Liu DR. Nat Commun. 2017 Jun 28;8:15939. doi: 10.1038/ncomms15939. PubMed 28656978.
Backbone
  Vector backbone: pFYF1320
  Vector type: Mammalian Expression
Growth in bacteria
  Bacterial resistance: Ampicillin, 100 μg/mL
  Growth temperature: 37°C
  Growth strain: DH5alpha
  Copy number: High Copy
Gene/Insert
  Gene/Insert name: HHR-bsgRNA-HEK4
  gRNA/shRNA sequence: GCCTCCAGCCGCAGTGCCGGTACATCCAGCTGATGAGTCCCAAATAGGACGAAACGCGCTTCGGTGCGTCCTGGATTCCACGGCACTGCGGCTGGAGGTGGGTTTTAGAGCTAGAAATAGCAAGTTAAAATAAGGCTAGTCCGTTATCAACTTGAAAAAGTGGCACCGAGTCGGTGCTTTTTTT
  Species: H. sapiens (human)
  Cloning method: Unknown
Terms and licenses: Academic/Nonprofit Terms; Industry Terms: Not Available to Industry
How to cite: pWT057g was a gift from David Liu (Addgene plasmid # 96874 ; http://n2t.net/addgene:96874 ; RRID:Addgene_96874)
